Addgene plasmid #233256: hARF6-R WT TurboID V5 T2A BFP
Purpose: Expression of BFP-tagged ARF6 WT for Turbo ID experiments
Depositing lab: David Bryant. Depositing organization: University of Glasgow. Publication: PTEN deficiency exposes a requirement for an ARF GTPase module for integrin-dependent invasion in ovarian cancer. Nikolatou K, Sandilands E, Roman-Fernandez A, Cumming EM, Freckmann E, Lilla S, Buetow L, McGarry L, Neilson M, Shaw R, Strachan D, Miller C, Huang DT, McNeish IA, Norman JC, Zanivan S, Bryant DM. EMBO J. 2023 Sep 18;42(18):e113987. doi: 10.15252/embj.2023113987. Epub 2023 Aug 14. PubMed 37577760.
Backbone
  Vector backbone: pLX303
  Vector type: Lentiviral
Growth in bacteria
  Bacterial resistance: Ampicillin, 100 μg/mL
  Growth temperature: 37°C
  Growth strain: NEB Stable
  Copy number: High Copy
Gene/Insert
  Gene/Insert name: ARF6
  Species: H. sapiens (human)
  Entrez Gene: ARF6
  Cloning method: Restriction Enzyme; 5′ cloning site Unknown (unknown if destroyed)
Terms and licenses: Academic/Nonprofit Terms; Industry Terms: Not Available to Industry
How to cite: hARF6-R WT TurboID V5 T2A BFP was a gift from David Bryant (Addgene plasmid # 233256 ; http://n2t.net/addgene:233256 ; RRID:Addgene_233256)
