[The description below was written by a language model from this plasmid's Addgene catalogue record and pLannotate feature annotations shown in this document.]
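Description:
hARF6-R WT TurboID V5 T2A BFP is a third-generation, self-inactivating lentiviral expression plasmid built on the pLX303 backbone, made to express wild-type human ARF6 fused to the TurboID biotin ligase for proximity-labelling experiments. In bacteria it is maintained through a high-copy ColE1/pUC-type origin and selected with ampicillin via the β-lactamase gene. An f1 origin, an SV40 origin and remnants of lac and T7/T3 cloning-vector sequences are also present in the backbone.

The viral transfer region starts with a hybrid RSV promoter/truncated HIV-1 5' LTR, which drives genomic RNA production in packaging cells independently of Tat. It continues with the Ψ packaging signal, a partial gag sequence, the Rev response element for nuclear export of unspliced RNA, and a cPPT/CTS, and ends with a ΔU3 3' LTR followed by an SV40 polyadenylation signal. Two cassettes lie inside it. A human PGK promoter drives blasticidin S deaminase, allowing blasticidin selection of transduced mammalian cells. Downstream, the CMV enhancer/promoter drives the ARF6 coding sequence followed by TurboID and then TagBFP, with a WPRE after the reading frame to enhance transcript stability and expression.

The construct name indicates a V5 epitope tag and a T2A peptide between TurboID and BFP. These were not called in the automated annotation, though an unannotated gap lies in that position. A T2A there would release BFP as a separate marker of expressing cells rather than as a fusion to ARF6, despite the catalogue wording "BFP-tagged". The meaning of the "-R" suffix is not stated in the record. The ARF6-TurboID fusion biotinylates nearby proteins, so ARF6-proximal partners can be captured and identified.
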