Features (pLannotate 1.2.2; 30 found; start..end, strand, type, name):
     65..368     +  enhancer       CMV enhancer: human cytomegalovirus immediate early enhancer
    369..572     +  promoter       CMV promoter: human cytomegalovirus (CMV) immediate early promoter
    607..1131    +  CDS            ARF6: ARF6_HUMAN - Experimental evidence at protein level: Swiss-Prot protein existence level 1. (Microbial infection) Functions as an allosteric activator of the cholera toxin catalytic subunit, an ADP-ribosyltransferase. From Homo sapiens (Human).
   1156..2112    +  CDS            TurboID: mutant of the E. coli biotin ligase BioID engineered for improved catalytic efficiency (Branon et al., 2018)
   2221..2922    +  CDS            TagBFP: monomeric blue fluorescent protein mammalian codon-optimized
   2945..3533    +  misc_feature   WPRE: woodchuck hepatitis virus posttranscriptional regulatory element
   3584..3603    +  misc_feature   cPPT/CTS (fragment): central polypurine tract and central termination sequence of HIV-1
   3605..3838    +  LTR            3' LTR (ΔU3): self-inactivating 3' long terminal repeat (LTR) from HIV-1
   3916..4037    +  polyA_signal   SV40 poly(A) signal: SV40 polyadenylation signal
   4077..4212    +  rep_origin     SV40 ori: SV40 origin of replication
   4233..4251    -  promoter       T7 promoter: promoter for bacteriophage T7 RNA polymerase
   4259..4414    +  CDS            lacZα (fragment): LacZα fragment of β-galactosidase; lacZ fragment
   4419..4847    +  rep_origin     f1 ori (sequence partly withheld): f1 bacteriophage origin of replication; arrow indicates direction of (+) strand synthesis
   4900..5004    +  promoter       AmpR promoter: bla
   5005..5865    +  CDS            AmpR: β-lactamase; bla; confers resistance to ampicillin, carbenicillin, and related antibiotics
   6036..6624    +  rep_origin     ori: high-copy-number ColE1/pMB1/pBR322/pUC origin of replication
   6807..6899    +  CDS            lacI (fragment): lac repressor; lacI; The lac repressor binds to the lac operator to inhibit transcription in E. coli. This inhibition can be relieved by adding lactose or isopropyl-β-D-thiogalactopyranoside (IPTG).
   6912..6933    +  protein_bind   CAP binding site: CAP binding activates transcription in the presence of cAMP. E. coli catabolite activator protein
   6948..6978    +  promoter       lac promoter: promoter for the E. coli lac operon
   6986..7002    +  protein_bind   lac operator: The lac repressor binds to the lac operator to inhibit transcription in E. coli. This inhibition can be relieved by adding lactose or isopropyl-β-D-thiogalactopyranoside (IPTG). lac repressor encoded by lacI
   7047..7065    +  promoter       T3 promoter: promoter for bacteriophage T3 RNA polymerase
   7093..7319    +  promoter       RSV promoter: Rous sarcoma virus enhancer/promoter
   7320..7500    +  LTR            5' LTR (truncated): truncated 5' long terminal repeat (LTR) from HIV-1
   7547..7672    +  misc_feature   HIV-1 Ψ: packaging signal of human immunodeficiency virus type 1
   7656..8019    +  CDS            HIV-1 gag (fragment): gag protein from human immunodeficiency virus 1; gag
   8165..8398    +  misc_feature   RRE: The Rev response element (RRE) of HIV-1 allows for Rev-dependent mRNA export from the nucleus to the cytoplasm.
   8775..8801    +  CDS            Rev (fragment): human immunodeficiency virus 1 (HIV-1) Rev protein; rev; enhances nuclear export of unspliced and incompletely spliced viral mRNAs
   8802..9302    +  promoter       hPGK promoter: human phosphoglycerate kinase 1 promoter
   9314..9709    +  CDS            BSD: blasticidin S deaminase; Aspergillus terreus BSD; confers resistance to blasticidin
   9769..9886    +  misc_feature   cPPT/CTS: central polypurine tract and central termination sequence of HIV-1
>Addgene plasmid #233256 | hARF6-R WT TurboID V5 T2A BFP | addgene full sequence | sequence record 464624 | Addgene NGS Result
CCCGGGGTTATTAATAGTAATCAATTACGGGGTCATTAGTTCATAGCCCATATATGGAGTTCCGCGTTAC
ATAACTTACGGTAAATGGCCCGCCTGGCTGACCGCCCAACGACCCCCGCCCATTGACGTCAATAATGACG
TATGTTCCCATAGTAACGCCAATAGGGACTTTCCATTGACGTCAATGGGTGGAGTATTTACGGTAAACTG
CCCACTTGGCAGTACATCAAGTGTATCATATGCCAAGTACGCCCCCTATTGACGTCAATGACGGTAAATG
GCCCGCCTGGCATTATGCCCAGTACATGACCTTATGGGACTTTCCTACTTGGCAGTACATCTACGTATTA
GTCATCGCTATTACCATGGTGATGCGGTTTTGGCAGTACATCAATGGGCGTGGATAGCGGTTTGACTCAC
GGGGATTTCCAAGTCTCCACCCCATTGACGTCAATGGGAGTTTGTTTTGGCACCAAAATCAACGGGACTT
TCCAAAATGTCGTAACAACTCCGCCCCATTGACGCAAATGGGCGGTAGGCGTGTACGGTGGGAGGTCTAT
ATAAGCAGAGCTGGTTTAGTGAACCGTCAGATCCGCTAGCGCCACCATGGGGAAGGTGCTATCCAAAATC
TTCGGGAACAAGGAAATGCGGATCCTCATGTTGGGCCTGGACGCGGCCGGCAAGACAACAATCCTGTACA
AGTTGAAGCTGGGCCAGTCGGTGACCACCATTCCCACTGTGGGTTTCAACGTGGAGACGGTGACTTACAA
AAATGTCAAGTTCAACGTATGGGATGTGGGCGGCCAGGACAAGATCCGGCCGCTCTGGCGGCATTACTAC
ACTGGGACCCAAGGTCTCATCTTCGTAGTGGACTGCGCCGACCGCGACCGCATCGATGAGGCTCGCCAGG
AGCTGCACCGCATTATCAATGACCGGGAGATGAGGGACGCCATAATCCTCATCTTCGCCAACAAGCAGGA
CCTGCCCGATGCCATGAAACCCCACGAGATCCAGGAGAAACTGGGCCTGACCCGGATTCGGGACAGGAAC
TGGTATGTGCAGCCCTCCTGTGCCACCTCAGGGGACGGACTCTATGAGGGCCTGACCTGGCTGACCAGCA
ACTACAAATCTGGATCCGGATCAGGAAGCATCGATAAAGACAATACTGTGCCTCTGAAGCTGATCGCTCT
CCTGGCTAATGGCGAGTTCCATAGTGGCGAACAGCTGGGAGAAACCCTGGGCATGTCCAGGGCCGCTATC
AACAAGCACATTCAGACTCTGCGCGACTGGGGCGTGGACGTGTTCACCGTGCCCGGAAAGGGCTACTCTC
TGCCCGAGCCTATCCCGCTGCTGAACGCTAAACAGATTCTGGGACAGCTGGACGGCGGGAGCGTGGCAGT
CCTGCCTGTGGTCGACTCCACCAATCAGTACCTGCTGGATCGAATCGGCGAGCTGAAGAGTGGGGATGCT
TGCATTGCAGAATATCAGCAGGCAGGGAGAGGAAGCAGAGGGAGGAAATGGTTCTCTCCTTTTGGAGCTA
ACCTGTACCTGAGTATGTTTTGGCGCCTGAAGCGGGGACCAGCAGCAATCGGCCTGGGCCCGGTCATCGG
AATTGTCATGGCAGAAGCGCTGCGAAAGCTGGGAGCAGACAAGGTGCGAGTCAAATGGCCCAATGACCTG
TATCTGCAGGATAGAAAGCTGGCAGGCATCCTGGTGGAGCTGGCCGGAATAACAGGCGATGCTGCACAGA
TCGTCATTGGCGCCGGGATTAACGTGGCTATGAGGCGCGTGGAGGAAAGCGTGGTCAATCAGGGCTGGAT
CACACTGCAGGAAGCAGGGATTAACCTGGACAGGAATACTCTGGCCGCTACGCTGATCCGAGAGCTGCGG
GCAGCCCTGGAACTGTTCGAGCAGGAAGGCCTGGCTCCATATCTGCCACGGTGGGAGAAGCTGGATAACT
TCATCAATAGACCCGTGAAGCTGATCATTGGGGACAAAGAGATTTTCGGGATTAGCCGGGGGATTGATAA
ACAGGGAGCCCTGCTGCTGGAACAGGACGGAGTTATCAAACCCTGGATGGGCGGAGAAATCAGTCTGCGG
TCTGCCGAAAAGCGTACGGGCAAGCCCATCCCCAACCCCCTGCTGGGCCTGGACAGCACCACGCGTGAGG
GCAGAGGAAGTCTTCTAACATGCGGTGACGTGGAGGAGAATCCCGGCCCTATGAGCGAGCTGATTAAGGA
GAACATGCACATGAAGCTGTACATGGAGGGCACCGTGGACAACCATCACTTCAAGTGCACATCCGAGGGC
GAAGGCAAGCCCTACGAGGGCACCCAGACCATGAGAATCAAGGTGGTCGAGGGCGGCCCTCTCCCCTTCG
CCTTCGACATCCTGGCTACTAGCTTCCTCTACGGCAGCAAGACCTTCATCAACCACACCCAGGGCATCCC
CGACTTCTTCAAGCAGTCCTTCCCTGAGGGCTTCACATGGGAGAGAGTCACCACATACGAAGACGGGGGC
GTGCTGACCGCTACCCAGGACACCAGCCTCCAGGACGGCTGCCTCATCTACAACGTCAAGATCAGAGGGG
TGAACTTCACATCCAACGGCCCTGTGATGCAGAAGAAAACACTCGGCTGGGAGGCCTTCACCGAGACGCT
GTACCCCGCTGACGGCGGCCTGGAAGGCAGAAACGACATGGCCCTGAAGCTCGTGGGCGGGAGCCATCTG
ATCGCAAACATCAAGACCACATATAGATCCAAGAAACCCGCTAAGAACCTCAAGATGCCTGGCGTCTACT
ATGTGGACTACAGACTGGAAAGAATCAAGGAGGCCAACAACGAGACCTACGTCGAGCAGCACGAGGTGGC
AGTGGCCAGATACTGCGACCTCCCTAGCAAACTGGGGCACAAGCTTAATTAAACCGGTGGCGCGTTAAGT
CGACAATCAACCTCTGGATTACAAAATTTGTGAAAGATTGACTGGTATTCTTAACTATGTTGCTCCTTTT
ACGCTATGTGGATACGCTGCTTTAATGCCTTTGTATCATGCTATTGCTTCCCGTATGGCTTTCATTTTCT
CCTCCTTGTATAAATCCTGGTTGCTGTCTCTTTATGAGGAGTTGTGGCCCGTTGTCAGGCAACGTGGCGT
GGTGTGCACTGTGTTTGCTGACGCAACCCCCACTGGTTGGGGCATTGCCACCACCTGTCAGCTCCTTTCC
GGGACTTTCGCTTTCCCCCTCCCTATTGCCACGGCGGAACTCATCGCCGCCTGCCTTGCCCGCTGCTGGA
CAGGGGCTCGGCTGTTGGGCACTGACAATTCCGTGGTGTTGTCGGGGAAATCATCGTCCTTTCCTTGGCT
GCTCGCCTGTGTTGCCACCTGGATTCTGCGCGGGACGTCCTTCTGCTACGTCCCTTCGGCCCTCAATCCA
GCGGACCTTCCTTCCCGCGGCCTGCTGCCGGCTCTGCGGCCTCTTCCGCGTCTTCGCCTTCGCCCTCAGA
CGAGTCGGATCTCCCTTTGGGCCGCCTCCCCGCGTCGACTTTAAGACCAATGACTTACAAGGCAGCTGTA
GATCTTAGCCACTTTTTAAAAGAAAAGGGGGGACTGGAAGGGCTAATTCACTCCCAACGAAGACAAGATC
TGCTTTTTGCTTGTACTGGGTCTCTCTGGTTAGACCAGATCTGAGCCTGGGAGCTCTCTGGCTAACTAGG
GAACCCACTGCTTAAGCCTCAATAAAGCTTGCCTTGAGTGCTTCAAGTAGTGTGTGCCCGTCTGTTGTGT
GACTCTGGTAACTAGAGATCCCTCAGACCCTTTTAGTCAGTGTGGAAAATCTCTAGCAGTACGTATAGTA
GTTCATGTCATCTTATTATTCAGTATTTATAACTTGCAAAGAAATGAATATCAGAGAGTGAGAGGAACTT
GTTTATTGCAGCTTATAATGGTTACAAATAAAGCAATAGCATCACAAATTTCACAAATAAAGCATTTTTT
TCACTGCATTCTAGTTGTGGTTTGTCCAAACTCATCAATGTATCTTATCATGTCTGGCTCTAGCTATCCC
GCCCCTAACTCCGCCCATCCCGCCCCTAACTCCGCCCAGTTCCGCCCATTCTCCGCCCCATGGCTGACTA
ATTTTTTTTATTTATGCAGAGGCCGAGGCCGCCTCGGCCTCTGAGCTATTCCAGAAGTAGTGAGGAGGCT
TTTTTGGAGGCCTAGGGACGTACCCAATTCGCCCTATAGTGAGTCGTATTACGCGCGCTCACTGGCCGTC
GTTTTACAACGTCGTGACTGGGAAAACCCTGGCGTTACCCAACTTAATCGCCTTGCAGCACATCCCCCTT
TCGCCAGCTGGCGTAATAGCGAAGAGGCCCGCACCGATCGCCCTTCCCAACAGTTGCGCAGCCTGAATGG
CGAATGGG
[124 nt withheld, positions 4419-4542]
C
[91 nt withheld, positions 4544-4634]
A
[49 nt withheld, positions 4636-4684]
CCTTTGACGTTGGAGTCCACGTTCTTT
[37 nt withheld, positions 4712-4748]
ACCCTATCTCGGTCTATTCTTTTGATTTATAAGGGATTTTGCCGATTTCGGCCTATTGGTTAAAAAATGA
GCTGATTTAACAAAAATTTAACGCGAATTTTAACAAAATATTAACGCTTACAATTTAGGTGGCACTTTTC
GGGGAAATGTGCGCGGAACCCCTATTTGTTTATTTTTCTAAATACATTCAAATATGTATCCGCTCATGAG
ACAATAACCCTGATAAATGCTTCAATAATATTGAAAAAGGAAGAGTATGAGTATTCAACATTTCCGTGTC
GCCCTTATTCCCTTTTTTGCGGCATTTTGCCTTCCTGTTTTTGCTCACCCAGAAACGCTGGTGAAAGTAA
AAGATGCTGAAGATCAGTTGGGTGCACGAGTGGGTTACATCGAACTGGATCTCAACAGCGGTAAGATCCT
TGAGAGTTTTCGCCCCGAAGAACGTTTTCCAATGATGAGCACTTTTAAAGTTCTGCTATGTGGCGCGGTA
TTATCCCGTATTGACGCCGGGCAAGAGCAACTCGGTCGCCGCATACACTATTCTCAGAATGACTTGGTTG
AGTACTCACCAGTCACAGAAAAGCATCTTACGGATGGCATGACAGTAAGAGAATTATGCAGTGCTGCCAT
AACCATGAGTGATAACACTGCGGCCAACTTACTTCTGACAACGATCGGAGGACCGAAGGAGCTAACCGCT
TTTTTGCACAACATGGGGGATCATGTAACTCGCCTTGATCGTTGGGAACCGGAGCTGAATGAAGCCATAC
CAAACGACGAGCGTGACACCACGATGCCTGTAGCAATGGCAACAACGTTGCGCAAACTATTAACTGGCGA
ACTACTTACTCTAGCTTCCCGGCAACAATTAATAGACTGGATGGAGGCGGATAAAGTTGCAGGACCACTT
CTGCGCTCGGCCCTTCCGGCTGGCTGGTTTATTGCTGATAAATCTGGAGCCGGTGAGCGTGGGTCTCGCG
GTATCATTGCAGCACTGGGGCCAGATGGTAAGCCCTCCCGTATCGTAGTTATCTACACGACGGGGAGTCA
GGCAACTATGGATGAACGAAATAGACAGATCGCTGAGATAGGTGCCTCACTGATTAAGCATTGGTAACTG
TCAGACCAAGTTTACTCATATATACTTTAGATTGATTTAAAACTTCATTTTTAATTTAAAAGGATCTAGG
TGAAGATCCTTTTTGATAATCTCATGACCAAAATCCCTTAACGTGAGTTTTCGTTCCACTGAGCGTCAGA
CCCCGTAGAAAAGATCAAAGGATCTTCTTGAGATCCTTTTTTTCTGCGCGTAATCTGCTGCTTGCAAACA
AAAAAACCACCGCTACCAGCGGTGGTTTGTTTGCCGGATCAAGAGCTACCAACTCTTTTTCCGAAGGTAA
CTGGCTTCAGCAGAGCGCAGATACCAAATACTGTTCTTCTAGTGTAGCCGTAGTTAGGCCACCACTTCAA
GAACTCTGTAGCACCGCCTACATACCTCGCTCTGCTAATCCTGTTACCAGTGGCTGCTGCCAGTGGCGAT
AAGTCGTGTCTTACCGGGTTGGACTCAAGACGATAGTTACCGGATAAGGCGCAGCGGTCGGGCTGAACGG
GGGGTTCGTGCACACAGCCCAGCTTGGAGCGAACGACCTACACCGAACTGAGATACCTACAGCGTGAGCT
ATGAGAAAGCGCCACGCTTCCCGAAGGGAGAAAGGCGGACAGGTATCCGGTAAGCGGCAGGGTCGGAACA
GGAGAGCGCACGAGGGAGCTTCCAGGGGGAAACGCCTGGTATCTTTATAGTCCTGTCGGGTTTCGCCACC
TCTGACTTGAGCGTCGATTTTTGTGATGCTCGTCAGGGGGGCGGAGCCTATGGAAAAACGCCAGCAACGC
GGCCTTTTTACGGTTCCTGGCCTTTTGCTGGCCTTTTGCTCACATGTTCTTTCCTGCGTTATCCCCTGAT
TCTGTGGATAACCGTATTACCGCCTTTGAGTGAGCTGATACCGCTCGCCGCAGCCGAACGACCGAGCGCA
GCGAGTCAGTGAGCGAGGAAGCGGAAGAGCGCCCAATACGCAAACCGCCTCTCCCCGCGCGTTGGCCGAT
TCATTAATGCAGCTGGCACGACAGGTTTCCCGACTGGAAAGCGGGCAGTGAGCGCAACGCAATTAATGTG
AGTTAGCTCACTCATTAGGCACCCCAGGCTTTACACTTTATGCTTCCGGCTCGTATGTTGTGTGGAATTG
TGAGCGGATAACAATTTCACACAGGAAACAGCTATGACCATGATTACGCCAAGCGCGCAATTAACCCTCA
CTAAAGGGAACAAAAGCTGGAGCTGCAAGCTTAATGTAGTCTTATGCAATACTCTTGTAGTCTTGCAACA
TGGTAACGATGAGTTAGCAACATGCCTTACAAGGAGAGAAAAAGCACCGTGCATGCCGATTGGTGGAAGT
AAGGTGGTACGATCGTGCCTTATTAGGAAGGCAACAGACGGGTCTGACATGGATTGGACGAACCACTGAA
TTGCCGCATTGCAGAGATATTGTATTTAAGTGCCTAGCTCGATACATAAACGGGTCTCTCTGGTTAGACC
AGATCTGAGCCTGGGAGCTCTCTGGCTAACTAGGGAACCCACTGCTTAAGCCTCAATAAAGCTTGCCTTG
AGTGCTTCAAGTAGTGTGTGCCCGTCTGTTGTGTGACTCTGGTAACTAGAGATCCCTCAGACCCTTTTAG
TCAGTGTGGAAAATCTCTAGCAGTGGCGCCCGAACAGGGACTTGAAAGCGAAAGGGAAACCAGAGGAGCT
CTCTCGACGCAGGACTCGGCTTGCTGAAGCGCGCACGGCAAGAGGCGAGGGGCGGCGACTGGTGAGTACG
CCAAAAATTTTGACTAGCGGAGGCTAGAAGGAGAGAGATGGGTGCGAGAGCGTCAGTATTAAGCGGGGGA
GAATTAGATCGCGATGGGAAAAAATTCGGTTAAGGCCAGGGGGAAAGAAAAAATATAAATTAAAACATAT
AGTATGGGCAAGCAGGGAGCTAGAACGATTCGCAGTTAATCCTGGCCTGTTAGAAACATCAGAAGGCTGT
AGACAAATACTGGGACAGCTACAACCATCCCTTCAGACAGGATCAGAAGAACTTAGATCATTATATAATA
CAGTAGCAACCCTCTATTGTGTGCATCAAAGGATAGAGATAAAAGACACCAAGGAAGCTTTAGACAAGAT
AGAGGAAGAGCAAAACAAAAGTAAGACCACCGCACAGCAAGCGGCCGCTGATCTTCAGACCTGGAGGAGG
AGATATGAGGGACAATTGGAGAAGTGAATTATATAAATATAAAGTAGTAAAAATTGAACCATTAGGAGTA
GCACCCACCAAGGCAAAGAGAAGAGTGGTGCAGAGAGAAAAAAGAGCAGTGGGAATAGGAGCTTTGTTCC
TTGGGTTCTTGGGAGCAGCAGGAAGCACTATGGGCGCAGCGTCAATGACGCTGACGGTACAGGCCAGACA
ATTATTGTCTGGTATAGTGCAGCAGCAGAACAATTTGCTGAGGGCTATTGAGGCGCAACAGCATCTGTTG
CAACTCACAGTCTGGGGCATCAAGCAGCTCCAGGCAAGAATCCTGGCTGTGGAAAGATACCTAAAGGATC
AACAGCTCCTGGGGATTTGGGGTTGCTCTGGAAAACTCATTTGCACCACTGCTGTGCCTTGGAATGCTAG
TTGGAGTAATAAATCTCTGGAACAGATTTGGAATCACACGACCTGGATGGAGTGGGACAGAGAAATTAAC
AATTACACAAGCTTAATACACTCCTTAATTGAAGAATCGCAAAACCAGCAAGAAAAGAATGAACAAGAAT
TATTGGAATTAGATAAATGGGCAAGTTTGTGGAATTGGTTTAACATAACAAATTGGCTGTGGTATATAAA
ATTATTCATAATGATAGTAGGAGGCTTGGTAGGTTTAAGAATAGTTTTTGCTGTACTTTCTATAGTGAAT
AGAGTTAGGCAGGGATATTCACCATTATCGTTTCAGACCCACCTCCCAACCCCGAGGGGACCCTTGCGCC
TTTTCCAAGGCAGCCCTGGGTTTGCGCAGGGACGCGGCTGCTCTGGGCGTGGTTCCGGGAAACGCAGCGG
CGCCGACCCTGGGTCTCGCACATTCTTCACGTCCGTTCGCAGCGTCACCCGGATCTTCGCCGCTACCCTT
GTGGGCCCCCCGGCGACGCTTCCTGCTCCGCCCCTAAGTCGGGAAGGTTCCTTGCGGTTCGCGGCGTGCC
GGACGTGACAAACGGAAGCCGCACGTCTCACTAGTACCCTCGCAGACGGACAGCGCCAGGGAGCAATGGC
AGCGCGCCGACCGCGATGGGCTGTGGCCAATAGCGGCTGCTCAGCAGGGCGCGCCGAGAGCAGCGGCCGG
GAAGGGGCGGTGCGGGAGGCGGGGTGTGGGGCGGTAGTGTGGGCCCTGTTCCTGCCCGCGCGGTGTTCCG
CATTCTGCAAGCCTCCGGAGCGCACGTCGGCAGTCGGCTCCCTCGTTGACCGAATCACCGACCTCTCTCC
CCAGGGGGTACCACCATGGCCAAGCCTTTGTCTCAAGAAGAATCCACCCTCATTGAAAGAGCAACGGCTA
CAATCAACAGCATCCCCATCTCTGAAGACTACAGCGTCGCCAGCGCAGCTCTCTCTAGCGACGGCCGCAT
CTTCACTGGTGTCAATGTATATCATTTTACTGGGGGACCTTGTGCAGAACTCGTGGTGCTGGGCACTGCT
GCTGCTGCGGCAGCTGGCAACCTGACTTGTATCGTCGCGATCGGAAATGAGAACAGGGGCATCTTGAGCC
CCTGCGGACGGTGCCGACAGGTGCTTCTCGATCTGCATCCTGGGATCAAAGCCATAGTGAAGGACAGTGA
TGGACAGCCGACGGCAGTTGGGATTCGTGAATTGCTGCCCTCTGGTTATGTGTGGGAGGGCCTGCAGCTG
CAGTAGTAAGAATTCTAGATCTTGAGACAAATGGCAGTATTCATCCACAATTTTAAAAGAAAAGGGGGGA
TTGGGGGGTACAGTGCAGGGGAAAGAATAGTAGACATAATAGCAACAGACATACAAACTAAAGAATTACA
AAAACAAATTACAAAAATTCAAAATTTTCGGGTTTATTACAGGGACAGCAGAGATCCACTTTGGCGCCGG
CTCGAGGGGG
